Addgene plasmid #128730: pCPP5537
Purpose: Phytopathogen Pseudomonas syringae pv. tomato type III secretion system effector (gene lacking stop codon) Gateway donor clone
Depositing lab: Alan Collmer. Depositing organization: Cornell University. Publication: A survey of the Pseudomonas syringae pv. tomato DC3000 type III secretion system effector repertoire reveals several effectors that are deleterious when expressed in Saccharomyces cerevisiae. Munkvold KR, Martin ME, Bronstein PA, Collmer A. Mol Plant Microbe Interact. 2008 Apr;21(4):490-502. doi: 10.1094/MPMI-21-4-0490. PubMed 18321194.
Backbone
  Vector backbone: pENTR/SD/D-TOPO
  Vector type: Bacterial Expression
Growth in bacteria
  Bacterial resistance: Kanamycin, 50 μg/mL
  Growth temperature: 37°C
  Growth strain: DH5alpha
  Copy number: High Copy
Gene/Insert
  Gene/Insert name: HopAO1
  Species: Pseudomonas syringae
  Cloning method: TOPO Cloning
Terms and licenses: Academic/Nonprofit Terms; Industry Terms: Not Available to Industry
Depositor comments: Also reference: PMID 29742421.
How to cite: pCPP5537 was a gift from Alan Collmer (Addgene plasmid # 128730 ; http://n2t.net/addgene:128730 ; RRID:Addgene_128730)
