[The description below was written by a language model from this plasmid's Addgene catalogue record and pLannotate feature annotations shown in this document.]
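Description:
pCPP5537 is a Gateway entry (donor) clone built on the pENTR/SD/D-TOPO backbone, carrying the type III secretion system effector gene HopAO1 from the plant pathogen Pseudomonas syringae pv. tomato. The sequenced record is about 4 kb. It is maintained in E. coli at high copy through a ColE1/pUC-type origin and selected with kanamycin via an aph(3')-Ia resistance gene. The insert was introduced by directional TOPO cloning. The feature table identifies it as hopD2, also known as hopPtoD2, a synonym for the same effector. It is annotated as a tyrosine phosphatase that acts inside plant cells to suppress the hypersensitive response, PR1 expression and the oxidative burst, probably by interfering with MAPK signalling and pattern-recognition receptor activation.

The coding region sits between attL1 and attL2 sites, so an LR Clonase reaction can move it into any attR-bearing destination vector. It is preceded by the bacteriophage T7 gene 10 ribosome binding site supplied by the "SD" version of the backbone, which travels with the gene and supports translation in bacterial destination vectors. According to the catalogue entry the gene lacks its stop codon, a design that allows in-frame C-terminal fusions to tags or reporters encoded by the destination vector. rrnB T1 and T2 terminators upstream of attL1 insulate the insert from read-through transcription. A T7 promoter lies beyond attL2 in the reverse orientation. The short lacI and lacZα matches are annotated only as fragments. The entry clone itself has no annotated promoter driving the effector in the sense direction. The associated work surveyed the DC3000 effector repertoire by expression in Saccharomyces cerevisiae, and this clone is part of that transferable effector collection.
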