Features (pLannotate 1.2.2; 11 found; start..end, strand, type, name):
      1..21      +  RBS            RBS: efficient ribosome binding site from bacteriophage T7 gene 10 (Olins and Rangwala, 1989)
     31..1434    +  CDS            hopD2: HOPD2_PSESM - Also known as hopA01, hopPtoD2. Experimental evidence at protein level: Swiss-Prot protein existence level 1. Effector showing tyrosine-phosphatase activity required for host defense suppression. Functions inside plant cells causing suppression of HR (hypersensitive response), PR1 gene expression and oxidative burst probably by interfering with a MAPK (mitogen-activated protein kinase) pathway. MAPK cascades are known to activate defense- related transcription factors. Inhibits plant pattern-recognition receptors (PRRs) activation. From Pseudomonas syringae pv. tomato (strain ATC
   1451..1550    -  protein_bind   attL2: mutant version of attL; recombination site for the Gateway® LR reaction LR Clonase™
   1568..1586    -  promoter       T7 promoter: promoter for bacteriophage T7 RNA polymerase
   1720..2529    +  CDS            KanR: aminoglycoside phosphotransferase; aph(3')-Ia; confers resistance to kanamycin in bacteria or G418 (Geneticin®) in eukaryotes
   2676..3264    +  rep_origin     ori: high-copy-number ColE1/pMB1/pBR322/pUC origin of replication
   3447..3539    +  CDS            lacI (fragment): lac repressor; lacI; The lac repressor binds to the lac operator to inhibit transcription in E. coli. This inhibition can be relieved by adding lactose or isopropyl-β-D-thiogalactopyranoside (IPTG).
   3594..3621    -  terminator     rrnB T2 terminator: transcription terminator T2 from the E. coli rrnB gene
   3753..3796    +  terminator     rrnB T1 terminator: Escherichia coli rrnB; transcription terminator T1 from the E. coli rrnB gene
   3843..3879    -  CDS            lacZα (fragment): LacZα fragment of β-galactosidase; lacZ fragment
   3895..3994    +  protein_bind   attL1: mutant version of attL; recombination site for the Gateway® LR reaction LR Clonase™
>Addgene plasmid #128730 | pCPP5537 | addgene full sequence | sequence record 252547 | Addgene NGS Result
TTGTTTAACTTTAAGAAGGAGCCCTTCACCATGAATCCCCTGCAACCTATTCAGCACAGCATTACAAATT
CCCAAATGAGTGGTGGTCAGCAATTAGAGGCGGAGGGCTCTCAGGCCCACAATTCCTATTCCCATCCTGA
CAGGATTTCGCTTTCCCAATTGAGCCAAAGCGCTCACCTAGCTCTAGATCACCTTTCAACTCAGCCTAAT
ACCGATCACCAACGCGTTGCATCACTGGTACGCAACGCTGTGCAGGACGGTAAGTTCCAACTTCAATCCA
GTAACGACACGCAAGTAACCTATAAAACTTCAGTCTGTCCGCCAGCTAACGCCGACACCATGGGGGCCGC
CCACTTAATTAATAACGAGCTGACGGTTCAGGCCCGATTAAATGATCAACTTGAGTACGACATCGTCAGC
GCTCATTTGTATGGCCCTTCGGAAGCCATATCCATCGATGCATCCAGTCCTCCCTCGGCCAACGATCTAG
CGTCCTCTGGCTTGAGCGAACGTACGCATCTAGGTATGAATCGTGTCCTCTTACGCTACGCGGTGCCCCC
TCGGGAAACCGAAGACCAATGTGTTATGGTGATCGACAAAATGCCCCCCCCCAAACACGGCAAAATGTCT
TTCTTCCGTACCACTAATGACTTGAGCAAACTGCCTTTGGGAATGGAGACGGGCGGGTTGTCCGACCTGA
AATTGGCTGGTTGTGAACGTATTTCTTCCGTCGAGCAGGTGAAGAGTATCCGCGCAGCGCTTGGAGGCGG
GCCGCTCACCGTACTAGATCTGCGCGAAGAATCTCATGCGATTGTCAACGGTTTGCCTATCACCTTACGT
GGCCCGATGGATTGGGCCAACGCCGGCCTATCCCAGGTTGACGGAGCGGCACGTGAAAGTGCCATGATTA
CAGAACTGAAGCGCACTAAGTCTTTAACGTTGGTCGATGCCAATTATGTAAAAGGTAAAAAAAGTAATCC
TCAAACGACAGAACTGAAAAATTTGAATGTCCGGAGCGAGCGAGAAGTCGTTACAGAGGCCGGCGCGACC
TATCGCCGCGTGGCCATTACCGACCATAACAGGCCTAGTCCGGAAGCGACCGACGAGCTAGTAGACATCA
TGCGCCACTGCCTGCAGGCAAATGAGTCGCTAGTTGTGCACTGTAACGGCGGTCGGGGCCGTACTACCAC
GGCTATGATAATGGTCGACATGCTTAAGAACGCTCGTAACCATTCCGCAGAAACCCTCATCACGCGTATG
GCCAAGCTAAGCTATGACTACAACATGACGGATCTAGGCAGCATTTCTGCACTCAAGCGGCCATTCCTAG
AGGACAGACTAAAATTTCTGCAGGCCTTTCACGACTATGCCCGCAACAACCCAAGCGGATTATCTCTTAA
TTGGACACAGTGGCGCGCAAAAATAGCGTTAGAAAAGGGTGGGCGCGCCGACCCAGCTTTCTTGTACAAA
GTTGGCATTATAAGAAAGCATTGCTTATCAATTTGTTGCAACGAACAGGTCACTATCAGTCAAAATAAAA
TCATTATTTGCCATCCAGCTGATATCCCCTATAGTGAGTCGTATTACATGGTCATAGCTGTTTCCTGGCA
GCTCTGGCCCGTGTCTCAAAATCTCTGATGTTACATTGCACAAGATAAAAATATATCATCATGAACAATA
AAACTGTCTGCTTACATAAACAGTAATACAAGGGGTGTTATGAGCCATATTCAACGGGAAACGTCGAGGC
CGCGATTAAATTCCAACATGGATGCTGATTTATATGGGTATAAATGGGCTCGCGATAATGTCGGGCAATC
AGGTGCGACAATCTATCGCTTGTATGGGAAGCCCGATGCGCCAGAGTTGTTTCTGAAACATGGCAAAGGT
AGCGTTGCCAATGATGTTACAGATGAGATGGTCAGACTAAACTGGCTGACGGAATTTATGCCTCTTCCGA
CCATCAAGCATTTTATCCGTACTCCTGATGATGCATGGTTACTCACCACTGCGATCCCCGGAAAAACAGC
ATTCCAGGTATTAGAAGAATATCCTGATTCAGGTGAAAATATTGTTGATGCGCTGGCAGTGTTCCTGCGC
CGGTTGCATTCGATTCCTGTTTGTAATTGTCCTTTTAACAGCGATCGCGTATTTCGTCTCGCTCAGGCGC
AATCACGAATGAATAACGGTTTGGTTGATGCGAGTGATTTTGATGACGAGCGTAATGGCTGGCCTGTTGA
ACAAGTCTGGAAAGAAATGCATAAACTTTTGCCATTCTCACCGGATTCAGTCGTCACTCATGGTGATTTC
TCACTTGATAACCTTATTTTTGACGAGGGGAAATTAATAGGTTGTATTGATGTTGGACGAGTCGGAATCG
CAGACCGATACCAGGATCTTGCCATCCTATGGAACTGCCTCGGTGAGTTTTCTCCTTCATTACAGAAACG
GCTTTTTCAAAAATATGGTATTGATAATCCTGATATGAATAAATTGCAGTTTCATTTGATGCTCGATGAG
TTTTTCTAATCAGAATTGGTTAATTGGTTGTAACACTGGCAGAGCATTACGCTGACTTGACGGGACGGCG
CAAGCTCATGACCAAAATCCCTTAACGTGAGTTACGCGTCGTTCCACTGAGCGTCAGACCCCGTAGAAAA
GATCAAAGGATCTTCTTGAGATCCTTTTTTTCTGCGCGTAATCTGCTGCTTGCAAACAAAAAAACCACCG
CTACCAGCGGTGGTTTGTTTGCCGGATCAAGAGCTACCAACTCTTTTTCCGAAGGTAACTGGCTTCAGCA
GAGCGCAGATACCAAATACTGTTCTTCTAGTGTAGCCGTAGTTAGGCCACCACTTCAAGAACTCTGTAGC
ACCGCCTACATACCTCGCTCTGCTAATCCTGTTACCAGTGGCTGCTGCCAGTGGCGATAAGTCGTGTCTT
ACCGGGTTGGACTCAAGACGATAGTTACCGGATAAGGCGCAGCGGTCGGGCTGAACGGGGGGTTCGTGCA
CACAGCCCAGCTTGGAGCGAACGACCTACACCGAACTGAGATACCTACAGCGTGAGCTATGAGAAAGCGC
CACGCTTCCCGAAGGGAGAAAGGCGGACAGGTATCCGGTAAGCGGCAGGGTCGGAACAGGAGAGCGCACG
AGGGAGCTTCCAGGGGGAAACGCCTGGTATCTTTATAGTCCTGTCGGGTTTCGCCACCTCTGACTTGAGC
GTCGATTTTTGTGATGCTCGTCAGGGGGGCGGAGCCTATGGAAAAACGCCAGCAACGCGGCCTTTTTACG
GTTCCTGGCCTTTTGCTGGCCTTTTGCTCACATGTTCTTTCCTGCGTTATCCCCTGATTCTGTGGATAAC
CGTATTACCGCCTTTGAGTGAGCTGATACCGCTCGCCGCAGCCGAACGACCGAGCGCAGCGAGTCAGTGA
GCGAGGAAGCGGAAGAGCGCCCAATACGCAAACCGCCTCTCCCCGCGCGTTGGCCGATTCATTAATGCAG
CTGGCACGACAGGTTTCCCGACTGGAAAGCGGGCAGTGAGCGCAACGCAATTAATACGCGTACCGCTAGC
CAGGAAGAGTTTGTAGAAACGCAAAAAGGCCATCCGTCAGGATGGCCTTCTGCTTAGTTTGATGCCTGGC
AGTTTATGGCGGGCGTCCTGCCCGCCACCCTCCGGGCCGTTGCTTCACAACGTTCAAATCCGCTCCCGGC
GGATTTGTCCTACTCAGGAGAGCGTTCACCGACAAACAACAGATAAAACGAAAGGCCCAGTCTTCCGACT
GAGCCTTTCGTTTTATTTGATGCCTGGCAGTTCCCTACTCTCGCGTTAACGCTAGCATGGATGTTTTCCC
AGTCACGACGTTGTAAAACGACGGCCAGTCTTAAGCTCGGGCCCCAAATAATGATTTTATTTTGACTGAT
AGTGACCTGTTCGTTGCAACAAATTGATGAGCAATGCTTTTTTATAATGCCAACTTTGTACAAAAAAGCA
GGCTCCGCGGCCGCC
